>Addgene plasmid #217627 | Human Myc-XIAP | addgene full sequence | sequence record 427151 | Addgene NGS Result
CTCATTTCTGAAGAGGACTTGAATGAAATGGAGCAAAAGCTCATTTCTGAAGAGGACTTGAATGAAATGG
AGCAAAAGCTCATTTCTGAAGAGGACTTGAATGAAATGGAGAGCTTGGGCGACCTCACCATGGAGCAAAA
GCTCATTTCTGAAGAGGACTTGAATTCAGGCCGGCCTATGACTTTTAACAGTTTTGAAGGATCTAAAACT
TGTGTACCTGCAGACATCAATAAGGAAGAAGAATTTGTAGAAGAGTTTAATAGATTAAAAACTTTTGCTA
ATTTTCCAAGTGGTAGTCCTATTTCAGCATCAACACTGGCACGAGCAGGGTTTCTTTATACTGGTGAAGG
AGATACCGTGCGGTGCTTTAGTTGTCATGCAGCTGTAGATAGATGGCAATATGGAGACTCAGCAGTTGGA
AGACACAGGAAAGTATCCCCAAATTGCAGATTTATCAACGGCTTTTATCTTGAAAATAGTGCCACGCAGT
CTACAAATTCTGGTATCCAGAATGGTCAGTACAAAGTTGAAAACTATCTGGGAAGCAGAGATCATTTTGC
CTTAGACAGGCCATCTGAGACACATGCAGACTATCTTTTGAGAACTGGGCAGGCTGTAGATATATCAGAC
ACCATATACCCGAGGAACCCTGCCATGTATAGTGAAGAAGCTAGATTAAAGTCCTTTCAGAACTGGCCAG
ACTATGCTCACCTAACCCCAAGAGAGTTAGCAAGTGCTGGACTCTACTACACAGGTATTGGTGACCAAGT
GCAGTGCTTTTGTTGTGGTGGAAAACTGAAAAATTGGGAACCTTGTGATCGTGCCTGGTCAGAACACAGG
CGACACTTTCCTAATTGCTTCTTTGTTTTGGGCCGGAATCTTAATATTCGAAGTGAATCTGATGCTGTGA
GTTCTGATAGGAATTTCCCAAATTCAACAAATCTTCCAAGAAATCCATCCATGGCAGATTATGAAGCACG
GACCTTTACTTTTGGGACATGGATATACTCAGTTAACAAGGAGCAGCTTGCAAGAGCTGGATTTTATGCT
TTAGGTGAAGGTGATAAAGTAAAGTGCTTTCACTGTGGAGGAGGGCTAACTGATTGGAAGCCCAGTGAAG
ACCCTTGGGAACAACATGCTAAATGGTATCCAGGGTGCAAATATCTGTTAGAACAGAAGGGACAAGAATA
TATAAACAATATTCATTTAACTCATTCACTTGAGGAGTGTCTGGTAAGAACTACTGAGAAAACACCATCA
CTAACTAGAAGAATTGATGATACCATCTTCCAAAATCCTATGGTACAAGAAGCTATACGAATGGGGTTCA
GTTTCAAGGACATTAAGAAAATAATGGAGGAAAAAATTCAGATATCTGGGAGCAACTATAAATCACTTGA
GGTTCTGGTTGCAGATCTAGTGAATGCTCAGAAAGACAGTATGCAAGATGAGTCAAGTCAGACTTCATTA
CAGAAAGAGATTAGTACTGAAGAGCAGCTAAGGCGCCTGCAAGAGGAGAAGCTTTGCAAAATCTGTATGG
ATAGAAATATTGCTATCGTTTTTGTTCCTTGTGGACATCTAGTCACTTGTAAACAATGTGCTGAAGCAGT
TGACAAGTGTCCCATGTGCTACACAGTCATTACTTTCAAGCAAAAAATTTTTATGTCTAGGCGCGCCTCT
AGAACTATAGTGAGTCGTATTACGTAGATCCAGACATGATAAGATACATTGATGAGTTTGGACAAACCAC
AACTAGAATGCAGTGAAAAAAATGCTTTATTTGTGAAATTTGTGATGCTATTGCTTTATTTGTAACCATT
ATAAGCTGCAATAAACAAGTTAACAACAACAATTGCATTCATTTTATGTTTCAGGTTCAGGGGGAGGTGT
GGGAGGTTTTTTAATTCGCGGCCGCGGCGCCAATGCATTGGGCCCGGTACCCAGCTTTTGTTCCCTTTAG
TGAGGGTTAATTGCGCGCTTGGCGTAATCATGGTCATAGCTGTTTCCTGTGTGAAATTGTTATCCGCTCA
CAATTCCACACAACATACGAGCCGGGAGCATAAAGTGTAAAGCCTGGGGTGCCTAATGAGTGAGCTAACT
CACATTAATTGCGTTGCGCTCACTGCCCGCTTTCCAGTCGGGAAACCTGTCGTGCCAGCTGCATTAATGA
ATCGGCCAACGCGCGGGGAGAGGCGGTTTGCGTATTGGGCGCTCTTCCGCTTCCTCGCTCACTGACTCGC
TGCGCTCGGTCGTTCGGCTGCGGCGAGCGGTATCAGCTCACTCAAAGGCGGTAATACGGTTATCCACAGA
ATCAGGGGATAACGCAGGAAAGAACATGTGAGCAAAAGGCCAGCAAAAGGCCAGGAACCGTAAAAAGGCC
GCGTTGCTGGCGTTTTTCCATAGGCTCCGCCCCCCTGACGAGCATCACAAAAATCGACGCTCAAGTCAGA
GGTGGCGAAACCCGACAGGACTATAAAGATACCAGGCGTTTCCCCCTGGAAGCTCCCTCGTGCGCTCTCC
TGTTCCGACCCTGCCGCTTACCGGATACCTGTCCGCCTTTCTCCCTTCGGGAAGCGTGGCGCTTTCTCAT
AGCTCACGCTGTAGGTATCTCAGTTCGGTGTAGGTCGTTCGCTCCAAGCTGGGCTGTGTGCACGAACCCC
CCGTTCAGCCCGACCGCTGCGCCTTATCCGGTAACTATCGTCTTGAGTCCAACCCGGTAAGACACGACTT
ATCGCCACTGGCAGCAGCCACTGGTAACAGGATTAGCAGAGCGAGGTATGTAGGCGGTGCTACAGAGTTC
TTGAAGTGGTGGCCTAACTACGGCTACACTAGAAGAACAGTATTTGGTATCTGCGCTCTGCTGAAGCCAG
TTACCTTCGGAAAAAGAGTTGGTAGCTCTTGATCCGGCAAACAAACCACCGCTGGTAGCGGTGGTTTTTT
TGTTTGCAAGCAGCAGATTACGCGCAGAAAAAAAGGATCTCAAGAAGATCCTTTGATCTTTTCTACGGGG
TCTGACGCTCAGTGGAACGAAAACTCACGTTAAGGGATTTTGGTCATGAGATTATCAAAAAGGATCTTCA
CCTAGATCCTTTTAAATTAAAAATGAAGTTTTAAATCAATCTAAAGTATATATGAGTAAACTTGGTCTGA
CAGTTACCAATGCTTAATCAGTGAGGCACCTATCTCAGCGATCTGTCTATTTCGTTCATCCATAGTTGCC
TGACTCCCCGTCGTGTAGATAACTACGATACGGGAGGGCTTACCATCTGGCCCCAGTGCTGCAATGATAC
CGCGAGACCCACGCTCACCGGCTCCAGATTTATCAGCAATAAACCAGCCAGCCGGAAGGGCCGAGCGCAG
AAGTGGTCCTGCAACTTTATCCGCCTCCATCCAGTCTATTAATTGTTGCCGGGAAGCTAGAGTAAGTAGT
TCGCCAGTTAATAGTTTGCGCAACGTTGTTGCCATTGCTACAGGCATCGTGGTGTCACGCTCGTCGTTTG
GTATGGCTTCATTCAGCTCCGGTTCCCAACGATCAAGGCGAGTTACATGATCCCCCATGTTGTGCAAAAA
AGCGGTTAGCTCCTTCGGTCCTCCGATCGTTGTCAGAAGTAAGTTGGCCGCAGTGTTATCACTCATGGTT
ATGGCAGCACTGCATAATTCTCTTACTGTCATGCCATCCGTAAGATGCTTTTCTGTGACTGGTGAGTACT
CAACCAAGTCATTCTGAGAATAGTGTATGCGGCGACCGAGTTGCTCTTGCCCGGCGTCAATACGGGATAA
TACCGCGCCACATAGCAGAACTTTAAAAGTGCTCATCATTGGAAAACGTTCTTCGGGGCGAAAACTCTCA
AGGATCTTACCGCTGTTGAGATCCAGTTCGATGTAACCCACTCGTGCACCCAACTGATCTTCAGCATCTT
TTACTTTCACCAGCGTTTCTGGGTGAGCAAAAACAGGAAGGCAAAATGCCGCAAAAAAGGGAATAAGGGC
GACACGGAAATGTTGAATACTCATACTCTTCCTTTTTCAATATTATTGAAGCATTTATCAGGGTTATTGT
CTCATGAGCGGATACATATTTGAATGTATTTAGAAAAATAAACAAATAGGGGTTCCGCGCACATTTCCCC
GAAAAGTGCCACCTAAATTGTAAGCGTTAATATTTTGTTAAAATTCGCGTTAAATTTTTGTTAAATCAGC
TCATTTTTTAACCAATAGGCCGAAATCGGCAAAATCCCTTATAAATCAAAAGAATAGACCGAGATAGGGT
[37 nt withheld, positions 4271-4307]
AAAGAACGTGGACTCCAACGTCAAAGG
[49 nt withheld, positions 4335-4383]
T
[91 nt withheld, positions 4385-4475]
G
[124 nt withheld, positions 4477-4600]
CCCATTCGCCATTCAGGCTGCGCAACTGTTGGGAAGGGCGATCGGTGCGGGCCTCTTCGCTATTACGCCA
GTCGACCGCCAATTCAATATGGCGTATATGGACTCATGCCAATTCAATATGGTGGATCTGGACCTGTGCC
AATTCAATATGGCGTATATGGACTCGTGCCAATTCAATATGGTGGATCTGGACCCCAGCCAATTCAATAT
GGCGGACTTGGCACCATGCCAATTCAATATGGCGGACCTGGCACTGTGCCAACTGGGGAGGGGTCTACTT
GGCACGGTGCCAAGTTTGAGGAGGGGTCTTGGCCCTGTGCCAAGTCCGCCATATTGAATTGGCATGGTGC
CAATAATGGCGGCCATATTGGCTATATGCCAGGATCAATATATAGGCAATATCCAATATGGCCCTATGCC
AATATGGCTATTGGCCAGGTTCAATACTATGTATTGGCCCTATGCCATATAGTATTCCATATATGGGTTT
TCCTATTGACGTAGATAGCCCCTCCCAATGGGCGGTCCCATATACCATATATGGGGCTTCCTAATACCGC
CCATAGCCACTCCCCCATTGACGTCAATGGTCTCTATATATGGTCTTTCCTATTGACGTCATATGGGCGG
TCCTATTGACGTATATGGCGCCTCCCCCATTGACGTCAATTACGGTAAATGGCCCGCCTGGCTCAATGCC
CATTGACGTCAATAGGACCACCCACCATTGACGTCAATGGGATGGCTCATTGCCCATTCATATCCGTTCT
CACGCCCCCTATTGACGTCAATGACGGTAAATGGCCCACTTGGCAGTACATCAATATCTATTAATAGTAA
CTTGGCAAGTACATTACTATTGGAAGTACGCCAGGGTACATTGGCAGTACTCCCATTGACGTCAATGGCG
GTAAATGGCCCGCGATGGCTGCCAAGTACATCCCCATTGACGTCAATGGGGAGGGGCAATGACGCAAATG
GGCGTTCCATTGACGTAAATGGGCGGTAGGCGTGCCTAATGGGAGGTCTATATAAGCAATGCTCGTTTAG
GGAACCGCCATTCTGCCTGGGGACGTCGGAGCAAGCTTGATTTAGGTGACACTATAGAATACAAGCTACT
TGTTCTTTTTGCAGGATCCCATCGATTTAAAGCTATGGAGCAAAAGCTCATTTCTGAAGAGGACTTGAAT
GAAATGGAGCAAAAGCTCATTTCTGAAGAGGACTTGAATGAAATGGAGCAAAAG
Features (pLannotate 1.2.2; 21 found; start..end, strand, type, name):
     31..60      +  CDS            Myc: Myc (human c-Myc proto-oncogene) epitope tag
     70..99      +  CDS            Myc: Myc (human c-Myc proto-oncogene) epitope tag
    133..162     +  CDS            Myc: Myc (human c-Myc proto-oncogene) epitope tag
    178..1668    +  CDS            XIAP: XIAP_HUMAN - Also known as API3, BIRC4, IAP3. Experimental evidence at protein level: Swiss-Prot protein existence level 1. Multi-functional protein which regulates not only caspases and apoptosis, but also modulates inflammatory signaling and immunity, copper homeostasis, mitogenic kinase signaling, cell proliferation, as well as cell invasion and metastasis. Acts as a direct caspase inhibitor. Directly bind to the active site pocket of CASP3 and CASP7 and obstructs substrate entry. Inactivates CASP9 by keeping it in a monomeric, inactive state. Acts as an E3 ubiquitin-protein ligase regulati
   1685..1702    -  promoter       T7 promoter (fragment): promoter for bacteriophage T7 RNA polymerase
   1707..1841    -  polyA_signal   SV40 poly(A) signal: SV40 polyadenylation signal
   1954..1972    -  promoter       T3 promoter: promoter for bacteriophage T3 RNA polymerase
   2017..2033    -  protein_bind   lac operator: The lac repressor binds to the lac operator to inhibit transcription in E. coli. This inhibition can be relieved by adding lactose or isopropyl-β-D-thiogalactopyranoside (IPTG). lac repressor encoded by lacI
   2041..2071    -  promoter       lac promoter: promoter for the E. coli lac operon
   2086..2107    -  protein_bind   CAP binding site: CAP binding activates transcription in the presence of cAMP. E. coli catabolite activator protein
   2120..2212    -  CDS            lacI (fragment): lac repressor; lacI; The lac repressor binds to the lac operator to inhibit transcription in E. coli. This inhibition can be relieved by adding lactose or isopropyl-β-D-thiogalactopyranoside (IPTG).
   2395..2983    -  rep_origin     ori: high-copy-number ColE1/pMB1/pBR322/pUC origin of replication
   3154..4014    -  CDS            AmpR: β-lactamase; bla; confers resistance to ampicillin, carbenicillin, and related antibiotics
   4015..4119    -  promoter       AmpR promoter: bla
   4172..4600    -  rep_origin     f1 ori (sequence partly withheld): f1 bacteriophage origin of replication; arrow indicates direction of (+) strand synthesis
   4605..4671    -  CDS            lacZα (fragment): LacZα fragment of β-galactosidase; lacZ fragment
   4678..5655    +  promoter       CMV IE94 promoter: enhancer/promoter region of simian cytomegalovirus major immediate early transcription unit IE94
   5690..5708    +  promoter       SP6 promoter: promoter for bacteriophage SP6 RNA polymerase
   5758..5787    +  CDS            Myc: Myc (human c-Myc proto-oncogene) epitope tag
   5797..5826    +  CDS            Myc: Myc (human c-Myc proto-oncogene) epitope tag
   5836..21      +  CDS            Myc (across the origin): Myc (human c-Myc proto-oncogene) epitope tag
