[The description below was written by a language model from this plasmid's Addgene catalogue record and pLannotate feature annotations shown in this document.]
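Description:
Human Myc-XIAP is a mammalian expression plasmid built on the pCS2 backbone, about 5.8 kb in the sequenced record, that expresses human XIAP (also known as BIRC4 or API3) with an N-terminal Myc epitope tag. The feature table shows six consecutive Myc repeats lying directly upstream of the XIAP coding sequence, one of them spanning the numbering origin of the circular map, an arrangement consistent with the multi-Myc tag versions of pCS2. The insert was produced by gene synthesis. Transcription in mammalian cells is driven by the simian cytomegalovirus IE94 enhancer/promoter, and an SV40 polyadenylation signal lies downstream of the open reading frame. An SP6 promoter sits between the CMV promoter and the tag, so sense RNA could in principle be made by in vitro transcription. T7 (a fragment) and T3 promoters lie downstream in the opposite orientation.

In bacteria the plasmid replicates from a high-copy ColE1/pUC-type origin and is selected with ampicillin through the β-lactamase gene. An f1 origin and remnants of the lac region (lacZα and lacI fragments, lac promoter and operator) are carried over from the parent backbone and have no role in expression of the insert. No mammalian selection marker is annotated, so the plasmid is suited to transient transfection.

XIAP is a direct caspase inhibitor and an E3 ubiquitin ligase. The Myc tag allows the overexpressed protein to be detected or immunoprecipitated with anti-Myc antibodies. The associated publication concerns ubiquitylation and deubiquitylation of Groucho/TLE in Wnt/β-catenin signalling, which suggests the context of use, though the record states only mammalian expression of Myc-tagged XIAP as the purpose.
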