Addgene plasmid #217627: Human Myc-XIAP
Purpose: Mammalian expression of Myc tagged XIAP
Depositing lab: Ethan Lee. Publication: USP47 deubiquitylates Groucho/TLE to promote Wnt-beta-catenin signaling. Kassel S, Hanson AJ, Benchabane H, Saito-Diaz K, Cabel CR, Goldsmith L, Taha M, Kanuganti A, Ng VH, Xu G, Ye F, Picker J, Port F, Boutros M, Weiss VL, Robbins DJ, Thorne CA, Ahmed Y, Lee E. Sci Signal. 2023 Feb 7;16(771):eabn8372. doi: 10.1126/scisignal.abn8372. Epub 2023 Feb 7. PubMed 36749823.
Backbone
  Vector backbone: pCS2
  Vector type: Mammalian Expression
Growth in bacteria
  Bacterial resistance: Ampicillin, 100 μg/mL
  Growth temperature: 37°C
  Growth strain: DH5alpha
  Copy number: High Copy
Gene/Insert
  Gene/Insert name: XIAP
  Species: H. sapiens (human)
  Entrez Gene: XIAP (a.k.a. API3, BIRC4, IAP-3, ILP1, MIHA, XLP2, hIAP-3, hIAP3)
  Cloning method: Gene Synthesis
Terms and licenses: Academic/Nonprofit Terms; Industry Terms: Not Available to Industry
How to cite: Human Myc-XIAP was a gift from Ethan Lee (Addgene plasmid # 217627 ; http://n2t.net/addgene:217627 ; RRID:Addgene_217627)
